Addgene plasmid #230864: AiP13640: pAAV-AiE0949h-minBG-SYFP2-P2A-3XFLAG-10aa-H2B-WPRE3-BGHpA (Alias: CN3640)
Purpose: AiE0949h is an enhancer sequence, designed to drive AAV-mediated transgene expression in striatal neuron subset
Depositing lab: Allen Institute for Brain Science & Jonathan Ting. Depositing organization: Allen Institute. Publication: Enhancer AAV toolbox for accessing and perturbing striatal cell types and circuits. Hunker AC, Wirthlin ME, Gill G, Johansen NJ, Hooper M, Omstead V, Vargas S, Lerma MN, Taskin N, Weed N, Laird WD, Bishaw YM, Bendrick JL, Gore BB, Ben-Simon Y, Opitz-Araya X, Martinez RA, Way SW, Thyagarajan B, Otto S, Sanchez REA, Alexander JR, Amaya A, Amster A, Arbuckle J, Ayala A, Baker PM, Barcelli T, Barta S, Bertagnolli D, Bielstein C, Bishwakarma P, Bowlus J, Boyer G, Brouner K, Casian B, Casper T, Chakka AB, Chakrabarty R, Chong P, Clark M, Colbert K, Daniel S, Dawe T, Departee M, DiValentin P, Donadio NP, Dotson NI, Dwivedi D, Egdorf T, Fliss T, Gary A, Goldy J, Grasso C, Groce EL, Gudsnuk K, Han W, Haradon Z, Hastings S, Helback O, Ho WV, Huang C, Johnson T, Jones DL, Juneau Z, Kenney J, Leibly M, Li S, Liang E, Loeffler H, Lusk NA, Madigan Z, Malloy J, Malone J, McCue R, Melchor J, Mich JK, Moosman S, Morin E, Naidoo R, Newman D, Ngo K, Nguyen K, Oster AL, Ouellette B, Oyama AA, Pena N, Pham T, Phillips E, Pom C, Potekhina L, Ransford S, Ray PL, Reding M, Rette DF, Reynoldson C, Rimorin C, Sigler AR, Rocha DB, Ronellenfitch K, Ruiz A, Sawyer L, Sevigny JP, Shapovalova NV, Shepard N, Shulga L, Soliman S, Staats B, Taormina MJ, Tieu M, Wang Y, Wilkes J, Wood T, Zhou T, Williford A, Dee N, Mollenkopf T, Ng L, Esposito L, Kalmbach BE, Yao S, Ariza J, Collman F, Mufti S, Smith K, Waters J, Ersing I, Patrick M, Zeng H, Lein ES, Kojima Y, Horwitz G, Owen SF, Levi BP, Daigle TL, Tasic B, Bakken TE, Ting JT. Neuron. 2025 May 21;113(10):1507-1524.e17. doi: 10.1016/j.neuron.2025.04.035. PubMed 40403704.
Backbone
  Vector backbone: pAAV
  Vector type: Mammalian Expression, AAV
Growth in bacteria
  Bacterial resistance: Ampicillin, 100 μg/mL
  Growth temperature: 30°C
  Growth strain: NEB Stable
  Copy number: Unknown
Gene/Insert
  Gene/Insert name: SYFP2-P2A-3XFLAG-10aa-H2B
Terms and licenses: Academic/Nonprofit Terms; Industry Terms: Not Available to Industry
Depositor comments: Please visit https://doi.org/10.1101/2024.09.27.615553 for bioRxiv preprint.
How to cite: AiP13640: pAAV-AiE0949h-minBG-SYFP2-P2A-3XFLAG-10aa-H2B-WPRE3-BGHpA (Alias: CN3640) was a gift from Allen Institute for Brain Science & Jonathan Ting (Addgene plasmid # 230864 ; http://n2t.net/addgene:230864 ; RRID:Addgene_230864)
