[The description below was written by a language model from this plasmid's Addgene catalogue record and pLannotate feature annotations shown in this document.]
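Description:
AiP13640 (alias CN3640) is an AAV transfer plasmid of about 5.1 kb built on a pAAV backbone, intended for packaging recombinant adeno-associated virus that expresses a reporter in mammalian brain cells. The bacterial portion carries a high-copy ColE1/pUC-type origin, an f1 phage origin, and a β-lactamase gene with its own promoter for ampicillin selection. AAV2 inverted terminal repeats flank the expression cassette and supply the signals for replication and encapsidation of the vector genome. The automated annotation detects the right ITR in full but the left one only as two short fragments. This may reflect the difficulty of sequencing and annotating these repeats rather than a real truncation.

According to the construct name, expression is driven by the enhancer AiE0949h placed upstream of a minimal β-globin promoter (minBG). Neither element is called in the feature table, but both would fall in the unannotated stretch between the left ITR and the start of the coding sequence. The enhancer was designed to direct AAV-mediated transgene expression to a subset of striatal neurons, with the minimal promoter contributing little activity on its own. The payload is a bicistronic reading frame. The monomeric yellow fluorescent protein SYFP2 is followed by a P2A ribosome-skipping peptide, then a 3xFLAG epitope joined by a ten-residue linker to human histone H2B. Labelled cells should therefore contain free SYFP2 fluorescence together with a chromatin-bound, FLAG-tagged nuclear marker, which lends itself to antibody detection or nuclear identification. A shortened WPRE3 element, annotated as two WPRE fragments, enhances transcript expression, and a bovine growth hormone polyadenylation signal terminates the message. The plasmid belongs to an enhancer-AAV toolbox for accessing striatal cell types.
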