Features (pLannotate 1.2.2; 16 found; start..end, strand, type, name):
     12..39      +  repeat_region  AAV2 ITR (fragment): inverted terminal repeat of adeno-associated virus serotype 2 inverted
     68..95      +  repeat_region  AAV2 ITR (fragment): inverted terminal repeat of adeno-associated virus serotype 2 inverted
    564..1280    +  CDS            SYFP2: SYFP2 is a basic (constitutively fluorescent) yellow fluorescent protein published in 2006, derived from Aequorea victoria. It is reported to be a very rapidly-maturing monomer with moderate acid sensitivity.
   1359..1424    +  CDS            3xFLAG: three tandem FLAG® epitope tags, followed by an enterokinase cleavage site
   1455..1832    +  CDS            H2B: human histone H2B; HIST1H2BJ
   1866..2023    +  misc_feature   WPRE (fragment): woodchuck hepatitis virus posttranscriptional regulatory element
   2029..2109    +  misc_feature   WPRE (fragment): woodchuck hepatitis virus posttranscriptional regulatory element
   2126..2237    +  polyA_signal   bGH poly(A) signal: bovine growth hormone polyadenylation signal
   2355..2495    +  repeat_region  AAV2 ITR: inverted terminal repeat of adeno-associated virus serotype 2 inverted
   2500..2551    -  misc_feature   bom (fragment): basis of mobility region from pBR322
   2570..3025    +  rep_origin     f1 ori (sequence partly withheld): f1 bacteriophage origin of replication; arrow indicates direction of (+) strand synthesis
   3026..3075    -  misc_feature   bom (fragment): basis of mobility region from pBR322
   3177..3212    -  CDS            rop (fragment): Rop protein, which maintains plasmids at low copy number; rop
   3307..3411    +  promoter       AmpR promoter: bla
   3412..4272    +  CDS            AmpR: β-lactamase; bla; confers resistance to ampicillin, carbenicillin, and related antibiotics
   4443..5031    +  rep_origin     ori: high-copy-number ColE1/pMB1/pBR322/pUC origin of replication
>Addgene plasmid #230864 | AiP13640: pAAV-AiE0949h-minBG-SYFP2-P2A-3XFLAG-10aa-H2B-WPRE3-BGHpA (Alias: CN3640) | addgene full sequence | sequence record 459477 | Addgene NGS Result
CCTGCAGGCAGCTGCGCGCTCGCTCGCTCACTGAGGCCGCCCGGGCGTCGGGCGACCTTTGGTCGCCCGG
CCTCAGTGAGCGAGCGAGCGCGCAGAGAGGGAGTGGCCAACTCCATCACTAGGGGTTCCTGCGGCCGCAC
GCGTTCACAGAGAGGTTAAATATCTTGCTGAGATCACAAACCAGTAAATGATGGAGTTGATTCAACCCAA
GATTTGTCTGATTCCAGAGCTCATGTTCTTAACTATGCCACTTAACTATGCCACTTTTTGGGGTGAGGCA
GACAAATGTGAAATGGGTACTAATTTTACAATCTCACTTGTTCAGAGTATGTGAACATGTCACATCATCT
GACTAGGCTTGGTGAAGTAATGCAGGTGCACACTGCTCATAGAGCCAGTGGGAGTTACATTGTTATTATT
ATTAGAGATAGTCTTTAGCATTTCTATGCTACTTTCTTCTTGCAGAGCTCGGGCTGGGCATAAAAGTCAG
GGCAGAGCCATCTATTGCTTACATTTGCTTCTGGGATCCAGATCTTTCGAAGCTAGCGCTACCGGTCGCC
ACCATGGTCTCCAAGGGCGAGGAGCTGTTCACCGGGGTGGTGCCCATCCTGGTCGAGCTGGACGGCGATG
TCAACGGCCACAAGTTCAGCGTGTCCGGCGAGGGCGAGGGCGATGCCACCTACGGCAAGCTGACCCTGAA
GCTGATCTGCACCACCGGCAAGCTGCCCGTGCCCTGGCCCACCCTCGTGACCACCCTGGGCTACGGCGTG
CAGTGCTTCGCCCGCTACCCCGACCACATGAAGCAGCACGACTTCTTCAAGTCCGCCATGCCCGAAGGCT
ACGTCCAGGAGCGCACCATCTTCTTCAAAGACGACGGCAACTACAAGACCCGCGCCGAGGTGAAGTTCGA
GGGCGACACCCTGGTGAACCGCATCGAGCTGAAGGGCATCGACTTCAAGGAGGACGGCAACATCCTGGGG
CACAAGCTGGAGTACAACTACAACAGCCACAACGTCTATATCACCGCCGACAAGCAGAAGAACGGCATCA
AGGCCAACTTCAAGATCCGCCACAACATCGAGGACGGCGGCGTGCAGCTCGCCGACCACTACCAGCAGAA
CACCCCCATCGGCGACGGCCCCGTGCTGCTGCCCGACAACCACTACCTGAGCTACCAGTCCAAGCTGAGC
AAAGACCCCAACGAGAAGCGCGATCACATGGTCCTGCTGGAGTTCGTGACCGCCGCCGGGATCACTCTCG
GCATGGACGAGCTGTACAAGGGCTCTGGTGCTACCAACTTCTCACTGTTGAAACAGGCAGGGGATGTAGA
GGAGAATCCAGGGCCTGGTGCTAGTGGAGACTACAAAGACCATGACGGAGATTATAAAGATCATGACATC
GATTACAAGGATGACGATGACAAGTCCGGACTCAGATCTGGAGGCTCCGGAGGCCCAGAGCCAGCGAAGT
CTGCTCCCGCCCCGAAAAAGGGCTCCAAGAAGGCGGTGACTAAGGCGCAGAAGAAAGGCGGCAAGAAGCG
CAAGCGCAGCCGCAAGGAGAGCTATTCCATCTATGTGTACAAGGTTCTGAAGCAGGTCCACCCTGACACC
GGCATTTCGTCCAAGGCCATGGGCATCATGAATTCGTTTGTGAACGACATTTTCGAGCGCATCGCAGGAG
AGGCTTCCCGCCTGGCGCATTACAACAAGCGCTCGACCATCACCTCCCGGGAGATCCAGACGGCCGTGCG
CCTGCTGCTGCCTGGGGAGTTGGCCAAGCACGCCGTGTCCGAGGGTACTAAGGCCATCACCAAGTACACC
AGCGCTAAGTAATGAGGCGCGCCGCGGCCGCGAATTCGATATCATAATCAACCTCTGGATTACAAAATTT
GTGAAAGATTGACTGGTATTCTTAACTATGTTGCTCCTTTTACGCTATGTGGATACGCTGCTTTAATGCC
TTTGTATCATGCTATTGCTTCCCGTATGGCTTTCATTTTCTCCTCCTTGTATAAATCCTGGTTAGTTCTT
GCCACGGCGGAACTCATCGCCGCCTGCCTTGCCCGCTGCTGGACAGGGGCTCGGCTGTTGGGCACTGACA
ATTCCGTGGCTCGAGAGATCTTCGACTGTGCCTTCTAGTTGCCAGCCATCTGTTGTTTGCCCCTCCCCCG
TGCCTTCCTTGACCCTGGAAGGTGCCACTCCCACTGTCCTTTCCTAATAAAATGAGGAAATTGCATCGCA
TTGTCTGAGTAGGTGTCATTCTATTCTGGGGGGTGGGGTGGGGCAGGACAGCAAGGGGGAGGATTGGGAA
GACAATAGCAGGCATGAGATCTCACGTGCGGACCGAGCGGCCGCAGGAACCCCTAGTGATGGAGTTGGCC
ACTCCCTCTCTGCGCGCTCGCTCGCTCACTGAGGCCGGGCGACCAAAGGTCGCCCGACGCCCGGGCTTTG
CCCGGGCGGCCTCAGTGAGCGAGCGAGCGCGCAGCTGCCTGCAGGGGCGCCTGATGCGGTATTTTCTCCT
TACGCATCTGTGCGGTATTTCACACCGCATA
[95 nt withheld, positions 2552-2646]
T
[46 nt withheld, positions 2648-2693]
C
[141 nt withheld, positions 2695-2835]
CCTTTGACGTTGGAGTCCACGTTCTTT
[37 nt withheld, positions 2863-2899]
ACTCTATCTCGGGCTATTCTTTTGATTTATAAGGGATTTTGCCGATTTCGGTCTATTGGTTAAAAAATGA
GCTGATTTAACAAAAATTTAACGCGAATTTTAACAAAATATTAACGTTTACAATTTTATGGTGCACTCTC
AGTACAATCTGCTCTGATGCCGCATAGTTAAGCCAGCCCCGACACCCGCCAACACCCGCTGACGCGCCCT
GACGGGCTTGTCTGCTCCCGGCATCCGCTTACAGACAAGCTGTGACCGTCTCCGGGAGCTGCATGTGTCA
GAGGTTTTCACCGTCATCACCGAAACGCGCGAGACGAAAGGGCCTCGTGATACGCCTATTTTTATAGGTT
AATGTCATGATAATAATGGTTTCTTAGACGTCAGGTGGCACTTTTCGGGGAAATGTGCGCGGAACCCCTA
TTTGTTTATTTTTCTAAATACATTCAAATATGTATCCGCTCATGAGACAATAACCCTGATAAATGCTTCA
ATAATATTGAAAAAGGAAGAGTATGAGTATTCAACATTTCCGTGTCGCCCTTATTCCCTTTTTTGCGGCA
TTTTGCCTTCCTGTTTTTGCTCACCCAGAAACGCTGGTGAAAGTAAAAGATGCTGAAGATCAGTTGGGTG
CACGAGTGGGTTACATCGAACTGGATCTCAACAGCGGTAAGATCCTTGAGAGTTTTCGCCCCGAAGAACG
TTTTCCAATGATGAGCACTTTTAAAGTTCTGCTATGTGGCGCGGTATTATCCCGTATTGACGCCGGGCAA
GAGCAACTCGGTCGCCGCATACACTATTCTCAGAATGACTTGGTTGAGTACTCACCAGTCACAGAAAAGC
ATCTTACGGATGGCATGACAGTAAGAGAATTATGCAGTGCTGCCATAACCATGAGTGATAACACTGCGGC
CAACTTACTTCTGACAACGATCGGAGGACCGAAGGAGCTAACCGCTTTTTTGCACAACATGGGGGATCAT
GTAACTCGCCTTGATCGTTGGGAACCGGAGCTGAATGAAGCCATACCAAACGACGAGCGTGACACCACGA
TGCCTGTAGCAATGGCAACAACGTTGCGCAAACTATTAACTGGCGAACTACTTACTCTAGCTTCCCGGCA
ACAATTAATAGACTGGATGGAGGCGGATAAAGTTGCAGGACCACTTCTGCGCTCGGCCCTTCCGGCTGGC
TGGTTTATTGCTGATAAATCTGGAGCCGGTGAGCGTGGGTCTCGCGGTATCATTGCAGCACTGGGGCCAG
ATGGTAAGCCCTCCCGTATCGTAGTTATCTACACGACGGGGAGTCAGGCAACTATGGATGAACGAAATAG
ACAGATCGCTGAGATAGGTGCCTCACTGATTAAGCATTGGTAACTGTCAGACCAAGTTTACTCATATATA
CTTTAGATTGATTTAAAACTTCATTTTTAATTTAAAAGGATCTAGGTGAAGATCCTTTTTGATAATCTCA
TGACCAAAATCCCTTAACGTGAGTTTTCGTTCCACTGAGCGTCAGACCCCGTAGAAAAGATCAAAGGATC
TTCTTGAGATCCTTTTTTTCTGCGCGTAATCTGCTGCTTGCAAACAAAAAAACCACCGCTACCAGCGGTG
GTTTGTTTGCCGGATCAAGAGCTACCAACTCTTTTTCCGAAGGTAACTGGCTTCAGCAGAGCGCAGATAC
CAAATACTGTTCTTCTAGTGTAGCCGTAGTTAGGCCACCACTTCAAGAACTCTGTAGCACCGCCTACATA
CCTCGCTCTGCTAATCCTGTTACCAGTGGCTGCTGCCAGTGGCGATAAGTCGTGTCTTACCGGGTTGGAC
TCAAGACGATAGTTACCGGATAAGGCGCAGCGGTCGGGCTGAACGGGGGGTTCGTGCACACAGCCCAGCT
TGGAGCGAACGACCTACACCGAACTGAGATACCTACAGCGTGAGCTATGAGAAAGCGCCACGCTTCCCGA
AGGGAGAAAGGCGGACAGGTATCCGGTAAGCGGCAGGGTCGGAACAGGAGAGCGCACGAGGGAGCTTCCA
GGGGGAAACGCCTGGTATCTTTATAGTCCTGTCGGGTTTCGCCACCTCTGACTTGAGCGTCGATTTTTGT
GATGCTCGTCAGGGGGGCGGAGCCTATGGAAAAACGCCAGCAACGCGGCCTTTTTACGGTTCCTGGCCTT
TTGCTGGCCTTTTGCTCACATGT
